Addgene plasmid #72143: Sema3d(L)-Fc-His
Purpose: Expresses the Sema3D protein (truncated at cleavage site P3; ie, long), C-terminally fused to the Fc region of human IgG1 + 6X histidine tag.
Depositing lab: Woj Wojtowicz. Depositing organization: University of California, Berkeley. Publication: An extracellular biochemical screen reveals that FLRTs and Unc5s mediate neuronal subtype recognition in the retina. Visser JJ, Cheng Y, Perry SC, Chastain AB, Parsa B, Masri SS, Ray TA, Kay JN, Wojtowicz WM. Elife. 2015 Dec 3;4. pii: e08149. doi: 10.7554/eLife.08149. PubMed 26633812.
Backbone
  Vector backbone: pCMVi-SV40ori
  Vector type: Mammalian Expression
Growth in bacteria
  Bacterial resistance: Ampicillin, 100 μg/mL
  Growth temperature: 37°C
  Growth strain: DH5alpha
  Copy number: High Copy
Gene/Insert
  Gene/Insert name: Sema3d (alt names: Semaphorin 3D; NCBI gene ID 108151; Reference sequence NM_028882.4)
  Species: M. musculus (mouse)
  Insert size (bp): 2277
  Entrez Gene: Sema3d (a.k.a. 4631426B19Rik)
  Promoter: CMV
  Tag / fusion protein: Fc-His (C terminal on backbone)
  Cloning method: Restriction Enzyme; 5′ cloning site NotI (not destroyed); 3′ cloning site AscI (not destroyed)
  Sequencing primers: 5′ GTCAGAGGTAACTCCCGTTGC; 3′ ATCATGAGGGTGTCCTTG
Terms and licenses: Academic/Nonprofit Terms; Industry Terms: Not Available to Industry
How to cite: Sema3d(L)-Fc-His was a gift from Woj Wojtowicz (Addgene plasmid # 72143 ; http://n2t.net/addgene:72143 ; RRID:Addgene_72143)
