[The description below was written by a language model from this plasmid's Addgene catalogue record and pLannotate feature annotations shown in this document.]
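Description:
Sema3d(L)-Fc-His is an 8.0 kb mammalian expression plasmid built on the pCMVi-SV40ori backbone for producing a tagged form of mouse Semaphorin 3D. It is maintained in E. coli through a high-copy ColE1/pUC-type origin and selected with ampicillin via the β-lactamase gene. The backbone also carries an f1 phage origin and short remnants of rop, bom and lacZα, which appear to be leftover vector sequence rather than functional parts. An SV40 enhancer/early promoter region is annotated outside the expression cassette. As the backbone name suggests, this region likely supplies the SV40 origin, which allows episomal amplification in cells expressing large T antigen.

The expression cassette is driven by the human CMV immediate-early enhancer and promoter followed by CMV intron A, an arrangement commonly used to boost transcript levels in transfected mammalian cells. Downstream, a 2,277 bp Sema3d coding sequence is cloned between retained NotI and AscI sites. According to the record it is truncated at the P3 cleavage site, giving the "long" form of the protein. It is fused in frame at its C terminus to the Fc region of human IgG1 and a 6X histidine tag, both supplied by the backbone, and an SV40 polyadenylation signal terminates the transcript. The His tag is listed in the catalogue entry but is not separately annotated in the feature table. The Fc portion typically dimerises the fusion and allows capture or detection with Fc-binding reagents, while the His tag offers metal-affinity purification. The associated publication describes an extracellular biochemical screen for recognition proteins in the retina, consistent with use of this construct to generate recombinant Sema3D for protein–protein binding assays.
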