Features (pLannotate 1.2.2; 14 found; start..end, strand, type, name):
     25..408     +  enhancer       CMV enhancer: human cytomegalovirus immediate early enhancer
    410..609     +  promoter       CMV promoter: human cytomegalovirus (CMV) immediate early promoter
    748..1573    +  intron         CMV intron A: human cytomegalovirus intron A (Chapman et al., 1991)
   1610..3886    +  CDS            Sema3d: SEM3D_MOUSE - Experimental evidence at protein level: Swiss-Prot protein existence level 1. Induces the collapse and paralysis of neuronal growth cones. Could potentially act as repulsive cues toward specific neuronal populations. Binds to neuropilin (By similarity). From Mus musculus (Mouse).
   3881..4576    +  CDS            IGHG1 (fragment): IGHG1_HUMAN - Experimental evidence at protein level: Swiss-Prot protein existence level 1. Constant region of immunoglobulin heavy chains. Immunoglobulins, also known as antibodies, are membrane-bound or secreted glycoproteins produced by B lymphocytes. In the recognition phase of humoral immunity, the membrane-bound immunoglobulins serve as receptors which, upon binding of a specific antigen, trigger the clonal expansion and differentiation of B lymphocytes into immunoglobulins- secreting plasma cells. Secreted immunoglobulins mediate the effector phase of humoral immunity, which results in
   4626..4747    +  polyA_signal   SV40 poly(A) signal: SV40 polyadenylation signal
   4956..5544    -  rep_origin     ori: high-copy-number ColE1/pMB1/pBR322/pUC origin of replication
   5715..6575    -  CDS            AmpR: β-lactamase; bla; confers resistance to ampicillin, carbenicillin, and related antibiotics
   6576..6680    -  promoter       AmpR promoter: bla
   6775..6810    +  CDS            rop (fragment): Rop protein, which maintains plasmids at low copy number; rop
   6833..7163    +  promoter       SV40 promoter: SV40 enhancer and early promoter
   7286..7385    +  misc_feature   bom (fragment): basis of mobility region from pBR322
   7413..7841    -  rep_origin     f1 ori (sequence partly withheld): f1 bacteriophage origin of replication; arrow indicates direction of (+) strand synthesis
   7845..8002    -  CDS            lacZα (fragment): LacZα fragment of β-galactosidase; lacZ fragment
>Addgene plasmid #72143 | Sema3d(L)-Fc-His | depositor full sequence | sequence record 138962 | Full sequence
GTCGAGGTCTCGACGGTATCGATTGACATTGATTATTGACTAGCTAGTTATTAATAGTAATCAATTACGG
GGTCATTAGTTCATAGCCCATATATGGAGTTCCGCGTTACATAACTTACGGTAAATGGCCCGCCTGGCTG
ACCGCCCAACGACCCCCGCCCATTGACGTCAATAATGACGTATGTTCCCATAGTAACGCCAATAGGGACT
TTCCATTGACGTCAATGGGTGGAGTATTTACGGTAAACTGCCCACTTGGCAGTACATCAAGTGTATCATA
TGCCAAGTCCGCCCCCTATTGACGTCAATGACGGTAAATGGCCCGCCTGGCATTATGCCCAGTACATGAC
CTTACGGGACTTTCCTACTTGGCAGTACATCTACGTATTAGTCATCGCTATTACCATGGTGATGCGGTTT
TGGCAGTACACCAATGGGCGTGGATAGCGGTTTGACTCACGGGGATTTCCAAGTCTCCACCCCATTGACG
TCAATGGGAGTTTGTTTTGGCACCAAAATCAACGGGACTTTCCAAAATGTCGTAATAACCCCGCCCCGTT
GACGCAAATGGGCGGTAGGCGTGTACGGTGGGAGGTCTATATAAGCAGAGCTCGTTTAGTGAACCGTCAG
ATCGCCTGGAGACGCCATCCACGCTGTTTTGACCTCCATAGAAGACACCGGGACCGATCCAGCCTCCGCG
GCCGGGAACGGTGCATTGGAACGCGGATTCCCCGTGCCAAGAGTGACGTAAGTACCGCCTATAGACTCTA
TAGGCACACCCCTTTGGCTCTTATGCATGCTATACTGTTTTTGGCTTGGGGCCTATACACCCCCGCTTCC
ATATGCTATAGGTGATGGTATAGCTTAGCCTATAGGTGTGGGTTATTGACCATTATTGACCACTCCCCTA
TTGGTGACGATACTTTCCATTACTAATCCATAACATGGCTCTTTGCCACAACTATCTCTATTGGCTATAT
GCCAATACTCTGTCCTTCAGAGACTGACACGGACTCTGTATTTTTACAGGATGGGGTCCCATTTATTATT
TACAAATTCACATATACAACAACGCCGTCCCCCGTGCCCGCAGTTTTTATTAAACATAGCGTGGGATCTC
CACGCGAATCTCGGGTACGTGTTCCGGACATGGGCTCTTCTCCGGTAGCGGCGGAGCTTCCACATCCGAG
CCCTGGTCCCATGCCTCCAGCGGCTCATGGTCGCTCGGCAGCTCCTTGCTCCTAACAGTGGAGGCCAGAC
TTAGGCACAGCACAATGCCCACCACCACCAGTGTGCCGCACAAGGCCGTGGCGGTAGGGTATGTGTCTGA
AAATGAGCTCGGAGATTGGGCTCGCACCGCTGACGCAGATGGAAGACTTAAGGCAGCGGCAGAAGAAGAT
GCAGGCAGCTGAGTTGTTGTATTCTGATAAGAGTCAGAGGTAACTCCCGTTGCGGTGCTGTTAACGGTGG
AGGGCAGTGTAGTCTGAGCAGTACTCGTTGCTGCCGCGCGCGCCACCAGACATAATAGCTGACAGACTAA
CAGACTGTTCCTTTCCATGGGTCTTTTCTGCAGAAGCTTGAATTCTCGAGGATCCGCGGCCGCGCCACCA
TGAATGTTACTAAAGATGAGAACCCAAGATCCAGAAGTCAAGATCTTCACCTTTTTCATGCTTGGATGAT
GTTAATCATGACGGTGCTCTTTCTTCCTGTCACTGAAACGTCTAAACAAAATATTCCAAGACTCAAGCTA
ACCTACAAAGACTTGCTGCTTTCAAACACCTGTATCCCCTTTTTGGGTTCATCAGAAGGATTGGATTTCC
AGACTCTTCTTTTGGATGAGGAGAGGGGCATACTGCTCCTAGGAGCCAAAGACCATGTCTTCCTGCTCAG
TCTGGTTGACTTGAACAAGAATTTTAAGAAGATTTATTGGCCTGCTGCAAAAGAACGAGTGGAGCTATGT
AAATTAGCTGGGAAAGATGCCAATGCAGAATGTGCAAATTTCATCCGTGTGCTTCAACCCTATAATAAGA
CTCACGTTTACGTGTGTGGAACTGGAGCGTTTCATCCGCTGTGTGGGTACATTGATCTCGGCGCCAACAA
GGAGGAACTCATATTTAAACTAGACACGCACAACCTGGAGTCTGGCAGACTGAAATGTCCCTTTGATCCT
CAGCAGCCTTTTGCTTCAGTAATGACAGATGAGCACCTCTACTCTGGAACAGCTTCTGATTTCCTTGGCA
AAGACACTGCATTCACAAGGTCTCTGGGGCTAATGCAGGACCACCATTCCATCAGAACTGACATTTCAGA
GCACCACTGGCTCAATGGAGCAAAATTTATCGGAACATTCCCCATTCCAGACACCTATAATCCAGATGAT
GATAAAATATATTTCTTCTTTCGAGAATCATCCCAGGAAGGCAGTACTTCTGACAGAAGCATTCTTTCAA
GAGTTGGAAGAGTTTGTAAGAATGATGTAGGTGGGCAACGAAGTCTGATAAACAAATGGACAACTTTTCT
AAAGGCAAGACTGATTTGCTCGATTCCTGGAAGCGATGGGGCAGATACCCATTTTGATGAACTCCAAGAT
ATTTACTTACTCCCTACGAGAGATGAAAGAAATCCTGTAGTATATGGAGTCTTTACCACAACCAGCTCCA
TCTTCAAAGGCTCTGCTGTCTGTGTGTACAGCATGGCTGATATCCGAGCAGTCTTTAATGGTCCCTATGC
TCATAAGGAAAGTGCTGACCATCGCTGGGTGCAATATGATGGAAGGATACCTTACCCCCGACCTGGAACG
TGTCCAAGCAAAACCTATGACCCACTGATTAAGTCCACCCGAGACTTTCCAGACGATGTTATCAGTTTCA
TAAGGCGGCACCCTGTGATGTATAAGTCCGTGTACCCAGTGGCAGGAGCACCGACCTTCAAGAGAATCAA
CGTGGATTACAGACTGACGCAGATAGTGGTGGATCACGTGGTCGCTGAAGACGGGCAGTATGATGTCATG
TTTCTCGGAACAGACATTGGAACAGTCCTGAAAGTTGTGAGCATCTCCAAGGAGAAGTGGAATATGGAAG
AGGTCGTACTGGAGGAGCTTCAGGTATTCAAGCACCCAACAGCTATCTTGAACATGGAGTTGTCGCTGAA
GCAGCAACAGTTGTACGTTGGTTCCTGGGATGGATTGGTCCAGCTCTCCTTGCACAGATGCGACACTTAC
GGGAAAGCATGTGCAGACTGCTGTCTCGCCAGAGACCCTTACTGTGCCTGGGATGGAAATGCTTGCTCCA
GATATGCACCCACGTCTAAAAGGCGAGCTAGACGCCAGGATGTAAAATATGGGGACCCAATCACTCAGTG
CTGGGACATAGAAGACAGCATTAGTCATGAAACAGCTGATGAAAAGGTGATTTTTGGAATTGAATTTAAT
TCAACCTTTTTGGAGTGTATACCTAAATCCCAACAAGCCTCTGTTGAGTGGTACATCCAGCGGTCAGGAG
ATGAGCATCGAGAGGAGTTGAAACCTGATGAAAGGATCATCAAAACTGACTATGGGCTACTGATTCGAAG
TCTGCAGAAGAAGGATTCTGGGATGTATTACTGCAAAGCACAGGAGCACACTTTCATCCACACCATAGTG
AAGCTGACTTTGAATGTCATTGAGAATGAACAGATGGAAAATACCCAGAGGGCAGAATACCAGGAGGGGC
AGGTCAAGGATCTGTTGGCTGAGTCACGGTTGAGATACAAAGACTACATCCAAATCCTTAGCAGCCCGAA
CTTCAGCCTGGACCAGTACTGTGAGCAGATGTGGTACAAGGAGAAGCGGAGACAGCGCAACAAGGGCAGC
CCAAAGTGGAAGCACATGCAGGAAATGAAGAAGAAAGGCGCGCCTGACAAAACTCACACATGCCCACCGT
GCCCAGCACCTGAACTCCTGGGGGGACCGTCAGTCTTCCTCTTCCCCCCAAAACCCAAGGACACCCTCAT
GATCTCCCGGACCCCTGAGGTCACATGCGTGGTGGTGGACGTGAGCCACGAAGACCCTGAGGTCAAGTTC
AACTGGTACGTGGACGGCGTGGAGGTGCATAATGCCAAGACAAAGCCGCGGGAGGAGCAGTACAACAGCA
CGTACCGTGTGGTCAGCGTCCTCACCGTCCTGCACCAGGACTGGCTGAATGGCAAGGAGTACAAGTGCAA
GGTCTCCAACAAAGCCCTCCCAGCCCCCATCGAGAAAACCATCTCCAAAGCCAAAGGGCAGCCCCGAGAA
CCACAGGTGTATACCCTGCCCCCATCCCGGGATGAGCTGACCAAGAACCAGGTCAGCCTGACCTGCCTGG
TCAAAGGCTTCTATCCCAGCGACATCGCCGTGGAGTGGGAGAGCAATGGGCAGCCGGAGAACAACTACAA
GACCACGCCTCCCGTGCTGGACTCCGACGGCTCCTTCTTCCTCTACAGCAAGCTCACCGTGGACAAGAGC
AGGTGGCAGCAGGGGAACGTCTTCTCATGCTCCGTGATGCATGAGGCTCTGCACAACCACTACACGCAGA
AGAGCCTCTCCCTGTCTCCGGGTAAAGGCGGCCATCATCACCATCACCATTAATCTAGAGATCTTATTAA
AGCAGAACTTGTTTATTGCAGCTTATAATGGTTACAAATAAAGCAATAGCATCACAAATTTCACAAATAA
AGCATTTTTTTCACTGCATTCTAGTTGTGGTTTGTCCAAACTCATCAATGTATCTTATCATGTCTGGTCG
ACTCTAGCTAGACTCTTCCGCTTCCTCGCTCACTGACTCGCTGCGCTCGGTCGTTCGGCTGCGGCGAGCG
GTATCAGCTCACTCAAAGGCGGTAATACGGTTATCCACAGAATCAGGGGATAACGCAGGAAAGAACATGT
GAGCAAAAGGCCAGCAAAAGGCCAGGAACCGTAAAAAGGCCGCGTTGCTGGCGTTTTTCCATAGGCTCCG
CCCCCCTGACGAGCATCACAAAAATCGACGCTCAAGTCAGAGGTGGCGAAACCCGACAGGACTATAAAGA
TACCAGGCGTTTCCCCCTGGAAGCTCCCTCGTGCGCTCTCCTGTTCCGACCCTGCCGCTTACCGGATACC
TGTCCGCCTTTCTCCCTTCGGGAAGCGTGGCGCTTTCTCATAGCTCACGCTGTAGGTATCTCAGTTCGGT
GTAGGTCGTTCGCTCCAAGCTGGGCTGTGTGCACGAACCCCCCGTTCAGCCCGACCGCTGCGCCTTATCC
GGTAACTATCGTCTTGAGTCCAACCCGGTAAGACACGACTTATCGCCACTGGCAGCAGCCACTGGTAACA
GGATTAGCAGAGCGAGGTATGTAGGCGGTGCTACAGAGTTCTTGAAGTGGTGGCCTAACTACGGCTACAC
TAGAAGAACAGTATTTGGTATCTGCGCTCTGCTGAAGCCAGTTACCTTCGGAAAAAGAGTTGGTAGCTCT
TGATCCGGCAAACAAACCACCGCTGGTAGCGGTGGTTTTTTTGTTTGCAAGCAGCAGATTACGCGCAGAA
AAAAAGGATCTCAAGAAGATCCTTTGATCTTTTCTACGGGGTCTGACGCTCAGTGGAACGAAAACTCACG
TTAAGGGATTTTGGTCATGAGATTATCAAAAAGGATCTTCACCTAGATCCTTTTAAATTAAAAATGAAGT
TTTAAATCAATCTAAAGTATATATGAGTAAACTTGGTCTGACAGTTACCAATGCTTAATCAGTGAGGCAC
CTATCTCAGCGATCTGTCTATTTCGTTCATCCATAGTTGCCTGACTCCCCGTCGTGTAGATAACTACGAT
ACGGGAGGGCTTACCATCTGGCCCCAGTGCTGCAATGATACCGCGAGACCCACGCTCACCGGCTCCAGAT
TTATCAGCAATAAACCAGCCAGCCGGAAGGGCCGAGCGCAGAAGTGGTCCTGCAACTTTATCCGCCTCCA
TCCAGTCTATTAATTGTTGCCGGGAAGCTAGAGTAAGTAGTTCGCCAGTTAATAGTTTGCGCAACGTTGT
TGCCATTGCTACAGGCATCGTGGTGTCACGCTCGTCGTTTGGTATGGCTTCATTCAGCTCCGGTTCCCAA
CGATCAAGGCGAGTTACATGATCCCCCATGTTGTGCAAAAAAGCGGTTAGCTCCTTCGGTCCTCCGATCG
TTGTCAGAAGTAAGTTGGCCGCAGTGTTATCACTCATGGTTATGGCAGCACTGCATAATTCTCTTACTGT
CATGCCATCCGTAAGATGCTTTTCTGTGACTGGTGAGTACTCAACCAAGTCATTCTGAGAATAGTGTATG
CGGCGACCGAGTTGCTCTTGCCCGGCGTCAATACGGGATAATACCGCGCCACATAGCAGAACTTTAAAAG
TGCTCATCATTGGAAAACGTTCTTCGGGGCGAAAACTCTCAAGGATCTTACCGCTGTTGAGATCCAGTTC
GATGTAACCCACTCGTGCACCCAACTGATCTTCAGCATCTTTTACTTTCACCAGCGTTTCTGGGTGAGCA
AAAACAGGAAGGCAAAATGCCGCAAAAAAGGGAATAAGGGCGACACGGAAATGTTGAATACTCATACTCT
TCCTTTTTCAATATTATTGAAGCATTTATCAGGGTTATTGTCTCATGAGCGGATACATATTTGAATGTAT
TTAGAAAAATAAACAAATAGGGGTTCCGCGCACATTTCCCCGAAAAGTGCCACCTGACGTCTAAGAAACC
ATTATTATCATGACATTAACCTATAAAAATAGGCGTATCACGAGGCCCTTTCGTCTCGCGCGTTTCGGTG
ATGACGGTGAAAACCTCTGACACATGCAGCTCCCGGAGGAATGTGTGTCAGTTAGGGTGTGGAAAGTCCC
CAGGCTCCCCAGGCAGGCAGAAGTATGCAAAGCATGCATCTCAATTAGTCAGCAACCAGGTGTGGAAAGT
CCCCAGGCTCCCCAGCAGGCAGAAGTATGCAAAGCATGCATCTCAATTAGTCAGCAACCATAGTCCCGCC
CCTAACTCCGCCCATCCCGCCCCTAACTCCGCCCAGTTCCGCCCATTCTCCGCCCCATGGCTGACTAATT
TTTTTTATTTATGCAGAGGCCGAGGCCGCCTCTGCCTCTGAGCTATTCCAGAAGTAGTGAGGAGGCTTTT
TTGGAGGCCTAGGCTTTTGCAAAAAGCTCCCGGGAGCTTGTATATCCATTTTCGTCCCGGAGACGGTCAC
AGCTTGTCTGTAAGCGGATGCCGGGAGCAGACAAGCCCGTCAGGGCGCGTCAGCGGGTGTTGGCGGGTGT
CGGGGCTGGCTTAACTATGCGGCATCAGAGCAGATTGTACTGAGAGTGCACCATATGCGGTGTGAAATAC
CGCACAGATGCGTAAGGAGAAAATACCGCATCAGGAAATTGTAAGCGTTAATATTTTGTTAAAATTCGCG
TTAAATTTTTGTTAAATCAGCTCATTTTTTAACCAATAGGCCGAAATCGGCAAAATCCCTTATAAATCAA
AAGAATAGACCGAGATAGGGT
[37 nt withheld, positions 7512-7548]
AAAGAACGTGGACTCCAACGTCAAAGG
[49 nt withheld, positions 7576-7624]
T
[91 nt withheld, positions 7626-7716]
G
[124 nt withheld, positions 7718-7841]
CCATTCGCCATTCAGGCTGCGCAACTGTTGGGAAGGGCGATCGGTGCGGGCCTCTTCGCTATTACGCCAG
CTGGCGAAAGGGGGATGTGCTGCAAGGCGATTAAGTTGGGTAACGCCAGGGTTTTCCCAGTCACGACGTT
GTAAAACGACGGCCAGTGAATT
