>Addgene plasmid #72143 | Sema3d(L)-Fc-His | addgene partial sequence | sequence record 138960 | pMRB101-F 5'-aagatgcaggcagctgagtt-3'
ACGGTGGAGGGCAGTGTAGTCTGAGCAGTACTCGTTGCTGCCGCGCGCGCCACCAGACATAATAGCTGAC
AGACTAACAGACTGTTCCTTTCCATGGGTCTTTTCTGCAGAAGCTTGAATTCTCGAGGATCCGCGGCCGC
GCCACCATGAATGTTACTAAAGATGAGAACCCAAGATCCAGAAGTCAAGATCTTCACCTTTTTCATGCTT
GGATGATGTTAATCATGACGGTGCTCTTTCTTCCTGTCACTGAAACGTCTAAACAAAATATTCCAAGACT
CAAGCTAACCTACAAAGACTTGCTGCTTTCAAACACCTGTATCCCCTTTTTGGGTTCATCAGAAGGATTG
GATTTCCAGACTCTTCTTTTGGATGAGGAGAGGGGCATACTGCTCCTAGGAGCCAAAGACCATGTCTTCC
TGCTCAGTCTGGTTGACTTGAACAAGAATTTTAAGAAGATTTATTGGCCTGCTGCAAAAGAACGAGTGGA
GCTATGTAAATTAGCTGGGAAAGATGCCAATGCAGAATGTGCAAATTTCATCCGTGTGCTTCAACCCTAT
AATAAGACTCACGTTTACGTGTGTGGAACTGGAGCGTTTCATCCGCTGTGTGGGTACATTGATCTCGGCG
CCAACAAGGAGGAACTCATATTTAAACTAGACACGCACAACCTGGAGTCTGGCAGACTGAAATGTCCCTT
TGATCCTCAGCAGCCTTTTGCTTCAGTAATGACAGATGAGCACCTCTACTCTGGAACAGCTTCTGATTTC
CTTGGCAAAGACACTGCATTCAC
