>Addgene plasmid #72143 | Sema3d(L)-Fc-His | addgene partial sequence | sequence record 138961 | SV40pA-R 5'-GAAATTTGTGATGCTATTGC-3'
ATAAGATCTCTAGATTAATGGTGATGGTGATGATGGCCGCCTTTACCCGGAGACAGGGAGAGGCTCTTCT
GCGTGTAGTGGTTGTGCAGAGCCTCATGCATCACGGAGCATGAGAAGACGTTCCCCTGCTGCCACCTGCT
CTTGTCCACGGTGAGCTTGCTGTAGAGGAAGAAGGAGCCGTCGGAGTCCAGCACGGGAGGCGTGGTCTTG
TAGTTGTTCTCCGGCTGCCCATTGCTCTCCCACTCCACGGCGATGTCGCTGGGATAGAAGCCTTTGACCA
GGCAGGTCAGGCTGACCTGGTTCTTGGTCAGCTCATCCCGGGATGGGGGCAGGGTATACACCTGTGGTTC
TCGGGGCTGCCCTTTGGCTTTGGAGATGGTTTTCTCGATGGGGGCTGGGAGGGCTTTGTTGGAGACCTTG
CACTTGTACTCCTTGCCATTCAGCCAGTCCTGGTGCAGGACGGTGAGGACGCTGACCACACGGTACGTGC
TGTTGTACTGCTCCTCCCGCGGCTTTGTCTTGGCATTATGCACCTCCACGCCGTCCACGTACCAGTTGAA
CTTGACCTCAGGGTCTTCGTGGCTCACGTCCACCACCACGCATGTGACCTCAGGGGTCCGGGAGATCATG
AGGGTGTCCTTGGGTTTTGGGGGGAAGAGGAAGACTGACGGTCCCCCCAGGAGTTCAGGTGCTGGGCACG
GTGGGCATGTGTGAGTTTTGTCAGGCGCGCCTTTCTTCTTCATTTCCTGCATGTGCTTCCACTTTGGGCT
GCCCTTGTTGCGCTGTCTCCGCTTCTCCTTGTACCACATCTGCTCACAGTACTGGTCCAGGCTGAAGTTC
GGGCTGCTAAGGATTTGGATGTAGTCTT
